Addgene plasmid #210213: p177bp-LacOx50-Hyg
Purpose: Integrates 50xLacO repeats with a hygromycin drug selection marker into 177bp repeat region.
Depositing lab: Calvin Tiengwe. Depositing organization: Imperial College London. Publication: Imaging of genomic loci in Trypanosoma brucei using an optimised LacO-LacI system. Budzak J, Goodwin I, Tiengwe C, Rudenko G. Mol Biochem Parasitol. 2023 Dec;256:111598. doi: 10.1016/j.molbiopara.2023.111598. Epub 2023 Nov 3. PubMed 37923299.
Backbone
  Vector backbone: pGEM-3
  Backbone manufacturer: Promega
  Backbone size w/o insert (bp): 2534
  Total vector size (bp): 6696
  Selectable markers: Hygromycin
Growth in bacteria
  Bacterial resistance: Ampicillin, 100 μg/mL
  Growth temperature: 37°C
  Growth strain: DH5alpha
  Copy number: Unknown
Gene/Insert
  Gene/Insert name: 50xLacO repeats derived from: PMID: 12864855.
  Species: Synthetic; E. coli
  Insert size (bp): 1887
Terms and licenses: Academic/Nonprofit Terms; Industry Terms: Not Available to Industry
Depositor comments: Digest with NotI for transfection into trypanosomes.
How to cite: p177bp-LacOx50-Hyg was a gift from Calvin Tiengwe (Addgene plasmid # 210213 ; http://n2t.net/addgene:210213 ; RRID:Addgene_210213)
