[The description below was written by a language model from this plasmid's Addgene catalogue record and pLannotate feature annotations shown in this document.]
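Description:
p177bp-LacOx50-Hyg is a genomic integration construct for Trypanosoma brucei, built on the small bacterial cloning vector pGEM-3. It is designed to place an array of about 50 lac operator (LacO) repeats, together with a hygromycin resistance marker, into the 177 bp repeat region of the parasite genome. In E. coli it is maintained through a high-copy ColE1/pUC-type origin and selected with ampicillin via the bla gene and its own promoter. The depositor notes that the plasmid is linearised with NotI before transfection into trypanosomes, which is consistent with integration by homologous recombination, and transformants are then selected with hygromycin.

The annotated sequence shows a hygromycin phosphotransferase coding region and, on the opposite strand, a roughly 1.8 kb stretch of closely spaced lac operator sites. The annotation tool picks out about forty of these individually, some only as fragments, rather than the nominal fifty. A short T5 promoter hit within the array probably reflects that promoter's embedded operator rather than a functional promoter. Small fragments of the tetracycline resistance gene, bom, rop and lacI also appear and look like remnants of pBR322-derived cloning intermediates. The 177 bp targeting sequence and the trypanosome regulatory elements driving the hygromycin marker are not annotated, so their identity and position cannot be stated from the record. The sequenced record is also slightly shorter than the catalogued total size, which is not unusual for highly repetitive inserts.

Once integrated, the LacO array serves as a binding platform for a fluorescently tagged Lac repressor expressed separately, allowing the tagged locus to be visualised by microscopy. The associated publication describes an optimised LacO-LacI system for imaging genomic loci in T. brucei.
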