Features (pLannotate 1.2.2; 49 found; start..end, strand, type, name):
    394..1419    +  CDS            HygR: aminoglycoside phosphotransferase from E. coli; aph(4)-Ia; confers resistance to hygromycin
   1721..1996    +  CDS            TcR (fragment): tetracycline efflux protein; tet; confers resistance to tetracycline
   1997..2045    -  misc_feature   bom (fragment): basis of mobility region from pBR322
   2147..2182    -  CDS            rop (fragment): Rop protein, which maintains plasmids at low copy number; rop
   2277..2381    +  promoter       AmpR promoter: bla
   2382..3242    +  CDS            AmpR: β-lactamase; bla; confers resistance to ampicillin, carbenicillin, and related antibiotics
   3413..4001    +  rep_origin     ori: high-copy-number ColE1/pMB1/pBR322/pUC origin of replication
   4184..4237    +  CDS            lacI (fragment): lac repressor; lacI; The lac repressor binds to the lac operator to inhibit transcription in E. coli. This inhibition can be relieved by adding lactose or isopropyl-β-D-thiogalactopyranoside (IPTG).
   4806..4822    -  protein_bind   lac operator: The lac repressor binds to the lac operator to inhibit transcription in E. coli. This inhibition can be relieved by adding lactose or isopropyl-β-D-thiogalactopyranoside (IPTG). lac repressor encoded by lacI
   4885..4901    -  protein_bind   lac operator: The lac repressor binds to the lac operator to inhibit transcription in E. coli. This inhibition can be relieved by adding lactose or isopropyl-β-D-thiogalactopyranoside (IPTG). lac repressor encoded by lacI
   4914..4934    -  protein_bind   lac operator (fragment): The lac repressor binds to the lac operator to inhibit transcription in E. coli. This inhibition can be relieved by adding lactose or isopropyl-β-D-thiogalactopyranoside (IPTG). lac repressor encoded by lacI
   5024..5040    -  protein_bind   lac operator: The lac repressor binds to the lac operator to inhibit transcription in E. coli. This inhibition can be relieved by adding lactose or isopropyl-β-D-thiogalactopyranoside (IPTG). lac repressor encoded by lacI
   5055..5071    -  protein_bind   lac operator: The lac repressor binds to the lac operator to inhibit transcription in E. coli. This inhibition can be relieved by adding lactose or isopropyl-β-D-thiogalactopyranoside (IPTG). lac repressor encoded by lacI
   5104..5120    -  protein_bind   lac operator: The lac repressor binds to the lac operator to inhibit transcription in E. coli. This inhibition can be relieved by adding lactose or isopropyl-β-D-thiogalactopyranoside (IPTG). lac repressor encoded by lacI
   5135..5151    -  protein_bind   lac operator: The lac repressor binds to the lac operator to inhibit transcription in E. coli. This inhibition can be relieved by adding lactose or isopropyl-β-D-thiogalactopyranoside (IPTG). lac repressor encoded by lacI
   5166..5182    -  protein_bind   lac operator: The lac repressor binds to the lac operator to inhibit transcription in E. coli. This inhibition can be relieved by adding lactose or isopropyl-β-D-thiogalactopyranoside (IPTG). lac repressor encoded by lacI
   5245..5261    -  protein_bind   lac operator: The lac repressor binds to the lac operator to inhibit transcription in E. coli. This inhibition can be relieved by adding lactose or isopropyl-β-D-thiogalactopyranoside (IPTG). lac repressor encoded by lacI
   5276..5292    -  protein_bind   lac operator: The lac repressor binds to the lac operator to inhibit transcription in E. coli. This inhibition can be relieved by adding lactose or isopropyl-β-D-thiogalactopyranoside (IPTG). lac repressor encoded by lacI
   5325..5341    -  protein_bind   lac operator: The lac repressor binds to the lac operator to inhibit transcription in E. coli. This inhibition can be relieved by adding lactose or isopropyl-β-D-thiogalactopyranoside (IPTG). lac repressor encoded by lacI
   5386..5402    -  protein_bind   lac operator: The lac repressor binds to the lac operator to inhibit transcription in E. coli. This inhibition can be relieved by adding lactose or isopropyl-β-D-thiogalactopyranoside (IPTG). lac repressor encoded by lacI
   5435..5451    -  protein_bind   lac operator: The lac repressor binds to the lac operator to inhibit transcription in E. coli. This inhibition can be relieved by adding lactose or isopropyl-β-D-thiogalactopyranoside (IPTG). lac repressor encoded by lacI
   5466..5482    -  protein_bind   lac operator: The lac repressor binds to the lac operator to inhibit transcription in E. coli. This inhibition can be relieved by adding lactose or isopropyl-β-D-thiogalactopyranoside (IPTG). lac repressor encoded by lacI
   5497..5513    -  protein_bind   lac operator: The lac repressor binds to the lac operator to inhibit transcription in E. coli. This inhibition can be relieved by adding lactose or isopropyl-β-D-thiogalactopyranoside (IPTG). lac repressor encoded by lacI
   5544..5564    -  protein_bind   lac operator (fragment): The lac repressor binds to the lac operator to inhibit transcription in E. coli. This inhibition can be relieved by adding lactose or isopropyl-β-D-thiogalactopyranoside (IPTG). lac repressor encoded by lacI
   5579..5596    -  protein_bind   lac operator (fragment): The lac repressor binds to the lac operator to inhibit transcription in E. coli. This inhibition can be relieved by adding lactose or isopropyl-β-D-thiogalactopyranoside (IPTG). lac repressor encoded by lacI
   5603..5619    -  protein_bind   lac operator: The lac repressor binds to the lac operator to inhibit transcription in E. coli. This inhibition can be relieved by adding lactose or isopropyl-β-D-thiogalactopyranoside (IPTG). lac repressor encoded by lacI
   5652..5668    -  protein_bind   lac operator: The lac repressor binds to the lac operator to inhibit transcription in E. coli. This inhibition can be relieved by adding lactose or isopropyl-β-D-thiogalactopyranoside (IPTG). lac repressor encoded by lacI
   5683..5699    -  protein_bind   lac operator: The lac repressor binds to the lac operator to inhibit transcription in E. coli. This inhibition can be relieved by adding lactose or isopropyl-β-D-thiogalactopyranoside (IPTG). lac repressor encoded by lacI
   5714..5730    -  protein_bind   lac operator: The lac repressor binds to the lac operator to inhibit transcription in E. coli. This inhibition can be relieved by adding lactose or isopropyl-β-D-thiogalactopyranoside (IPTG). lac repressor encoded by lacI
   5763..5779    -  protein_bind   lac operator: The lac repressor binds to the lac operator to inhibit transcription in E. coli. This inhibition can be relieved by adding lactose or isopropyl-β-D-thiogalactopyranoside (IPTG). lac repressor encoded by lacI
   5794..5810    -  protein_bind   lac operator: The lac repressor binds to the lac operator to inhibit transcription in E. coli. This inhibition can be relieved by adding lactose or isopropyl-β-D-thiogalactopyranoside (IPTG). lac repressor encoded by lacI
   5825..5841    -  protein_bind   lac operator: The lac repressor binds to the lac operator to inhibit transcription in E. coli. This inhibition can be relieved by adding lactose or isopropyl-β-D-thiogalactopyranoside (IPTG). lac repressor encoded by lacI
   5873..5889    -  protein_bind   lac operator: The lac repressor binds to the lac operator to inhibit transcription in E. coli. This inhibition can be relieved by adding lactose or isopropyl-β-D-thiogalactopyranoside (IPTG). lac repressor encoded by lacI
   5904..5920    -  protein_bind   lac operator: The lac repressor binds to the lac operator to inhibit transcription in E. coli. This inhibition can be relieved by adding lactose or isopropyl-β-D-thiogalactopyranoside (IPTG). lac repressor encoded by lacI
   5935..5951    -  protein_bind   lac operator: The lac repressor binds to the lac operator to inhibit transcription in E. coli. This inhibition can be relieved by adding lactose or isopropyl-β-D-thiogalactopyranoside (IPTG). lac repressor encoded by lacI
   5981..6001    -  protein_bind   lac operator (fragment): The lac repressor binds to the lac operator to inhibit transcription in E. coli. This inhibition can be relieved by adding lactose or isopropyl-β-D-thiogalactopyranoside (IPTG). lac repressor encoded by lacI
   6014..6030    -  protein_bind   lac operator: The lac repressor binds to the lac operator to inhibit transcription in E. coli. This inhibition can be relieved by adding lactose or isopropyl-β-D-thiogalactopyranoside (IPTG). lac repressor encoded by lacI
   6045..6061    -  protein_bind   lac operator: The lac repressor binds to the lac operator to inhibit transcription in E. coli. This inhibition can be relieved by adding lactose or isopropyl-β-D-thiogalactopyranoside (IPTG). lac repressor encoded by lacI
   6094..6110    -  protein_bind   lac operator: The lac repressor binds to the lac operator to inhibit transcription in E. coli. This inhibition can be relieved by adding lactose or isopropyl-β-D-thiogalactopyranoside (IPTG). lac repressor encoded by lacI
   6117..6135    -  promoter       T5 promoter (fragment): bacteriophage T5 promoter for E. coli RNA polymerase, with embedded lac operator
   6155..6171    -  protein_bind   lac operator: The lac repressor binds to the lac operator to inhibit transcription in E. coli. This inhibition can be relieved by adding lactose or isopropyl-β-D-thiogalactopyranoside (IPTG). lac repressor encoded by lacI
   6234..6250    -  protein_bind   lac operator: The lac repressor binds to the lac operator to inhibit transcription in E. coli. This inhibition can be relieved by adding lactose or isopropyl-β-D-thiogalactopyranoside (IPTG). lac repressor encoded by lacI
   6265..6281    -  protein_bind   lac operator: The lac repressor binds to the lac operator to inhibit transcription in E. coli. This inhibition can be relieved by adding lactose or isopropyl-β-D-thiogalactopyranoside (IPTG). lac repressor encoded by lacI
   6312..6332    -  protein_bind   lac operator (fragment): The lac repressor binds to the lac operator to inhibit transcription in E. coli. This inhibition can be relieved by adding lactose or isopropyl-β-D-thiogalactopyranoside (IPTG). lac repressor encoded by lacI
   6345..6361    -  protein_bind   lac operator: The lac repressor binds to the lac operator to inhibit transcription in E. coli. This inhibition can be relieved by adding lactose or isopropyl-β-D-thiogalactopyranoside (IPTG). lac repressor encoded by lacI
   6376..6392    -  protein_bind   lac operator: The lac repressor binds to the lac operator to inhibit transcription in E. coli. This inhibition can be relieved by adding lactose or isopropyl-β-D-thiogalactopyranoside (IPTG). lac repressor encoded by lacI
   6454..6470    -  protein_bind   lac operator: The lac repressor binds to the lac operator to inhibit transcription in E. coli. This inhibition can be relieved by adding lactose or isopropyl-β-D-thiogalactopyranoside (IPTG). lac repressor encoded by lacI
   6485..6501    -  protein_bind   lac operator: The lac repressor binds to the lac operator to inhibit transcription in E. coli. This inhibition can be relieved by adding lactose or isopropyl-β-D-thiogalactopyranoside (IPTG). lac repressor encoded by lacI
   6534..6550    -  protein_bind   lac operator: The lac repressor binds to the lac operator to inhibit transcription in E. coli. This inhibition can be relieved by adding lactose or isopropyl-β-D-thiogalactopyranoside (IPTG). lac repressor encoded by lacI
>Addgene plasmid #210213 | p177bp-LacOx50-Hyg | addgene full sequence | sequence record 415794 | Addgene NGS Result
TCTTATATATACTTATTGTCATGACAGAGTATATTGTACTGTGTTGATAAGGGACGGGTAACTGTATTGA
AGAGCCGATGCTTTTGACATGTTAGATATAATATGTTTTATTGTAAAGTCAATACAACACACAATAGGAT
AATAATGATAAAGTTAAAAAAGTATATATAGTAATAGAAATATATCTTATATAGGAAAGATTAAGCAGTA
AAAGTAGCGCTTACGGCGTACGGAGCAGGAGAGCAACTGACCGCTCTCAGAGCCCGGGCACAGCAAGGTC
TTCTGAAATTCATGTTTTTTTTTTTTTTACTCTGCATTGCAGTCTCCGCTCTTATTTAGTTTTGCTTTAC
GTAAGGTCTCGTTGCTGCCATAAAATAAGCTCTAGAACTAGTGATGAAAAAGCCTGAACTCACCGCGACG
TCTGTCGAGAAGTTTCTGATCGAAAAGTTCGACAGCGTCTCCGACCTGATGCAGCTCTCGGAGGGCGAAG
AATCTCGTGCTTTCAGCTTCGATGTAGGAGGGCGTGGATATGTCCTGCGGGTAAATAGCTGCGCCGATGG
TTTCTACAAAGATCGTTATGTTTATCGGCACTTTGCATCGGCCGCGCTCCCGATTCCGGAAGTGCTTGAC
ATTGGGGAATTCAGCGAGAGCCTGACCTATTGCATCTCCCGCCGTGCACAGGGTGTCACGTTGCAAGACC
TGCCTGAAACCGAACTGCCCGCTGTTCTGCAGCCGGTCGCGGAGGCCATGGATGCGATCGCTGCGGCCGA
TCTTAGCCAGACGAGCGGGTTCGGCCCATTCGGACCGCAAGGAATCGGTCAATACACTACATGGCGTGAT
TTCATATGCGCGATTGCTGATCCCCATGTGTATCACTGGCAAACTGTGATGGACGACACCGTCAGTGCGT
CCGTCGCGCAGGCTCTCGATGAGCTGATGCTTTGGGCCGAGGACTGCCCCGAAGTCCGGCACCTCGTGCA
CGCGGATTTCGGCTCCAACAATGTCCTGACGGACAATGGCCGCATAACAGCGGTCATTGACTGGAGCGAG
GCGATGTTCGGGGATTCCCAATACGAGGTCGCCAACATCTTCTTCTGGAGGCCGTGGTTGGCTTGTATGG
AGCAGCAGACGCGCTACTTCGAGCGGAGGCATCCGGAGCTTGCAGGATCGCCGCGGCTCCGGGCGTATAT
GCTCCGCATTGGTCTTGACCAACTCTATCAGAGCTTGGTTGACGGCAATTTCGATGATGCAGCTTGGGCG
CAGGGTCGATGCGACGCAATCGTCCGATCCGGAGCCGGGACTGTCGGGCGTACACAAATCGCCCGCAGAA
GCGCGGCCGTCTGGACCGATGGCTGTGTAGAAGTACTCGCCGATAGTGGAAACCGACGCCCCAGCACTCG
TCCGAGGGCAAAGGAATAGAGGCCTCGGAGATCCTAACACCGGGTTGTGTGGCCAAAATTGTTCTGTAGT
CGCTGTGAGTTGACACGGCTAGTGCTTATGATTTTCCTCGCGTGTGGTGCCTGTACTCAGCCCTATGCCT
TATTTGCAACACATTTACGTACAGCGCACAAGAGAAGAGAAGATCACTTGAAGATAATAAATATAGGGTT
GTAGGCATCTTGTTTAACTCAAATTTTCTCGTCTTGGTGTGTCGACATGATTGAAATAGTGCCACCAGTT
GTGTTTGATGCGTTTGTTATCTATGCAGTATTCCTAGCCAGATCCTCTACGCCGGACGCATCGTGGCCGG
CATCACCGGCGCCACAGGTGCGGTTGCTGGCGCCTATATCGCCGACATCACCGATGGGGAAGATCGGGCT
CGCCACTTCGGGCTCATGAGCGCTTGTTTCGGCGTGGGTATGGTGGCAGGCCCCGTGGCCGGGGGACTGT
TGGGCGCCATCTCCTTGCACCATTCCTTGCGGCGGCGGTGCTCAACGGCCTCAACCTACTACTGGGCTGC
TTCCTAATGCAGGAGTCGCATAAGGGAGAGCGTCGAATGGTGCACTCTCAGTACAATCTGCTCTGATGCC
GCATAGTTAAGCCAGCCCCGACACCCGCCAACACCCGCTGACGCGCCCTGACGGGCTTGTCTGCTCCCGG
CATCCGCTTACAGACAAGCTGTGACCGTCTCCGGGAGCTGCATGTGTCAGAGGTTTTCACCGTCATCACC
GAAACGCGCGAGACGAAAGGGCCTCGTGATACGCCTATTTTTATAGGTTAATGTCATGATAATAATGGTT
TCTTAGACGTCAGGTGGCACTTTTCGGGGAAATGTGCGCGGAACCCCTATTTGTTTATTTTTCTAAATAC
ATTCAAATATGTATCCGCTCATGAGACAATAACCCTGATAAATGCTTCAATAATATTGAAAAAGGAAGAG
TATGAGTATTCAACATTTCCGTGTCGCCCTTATTCCCTTTTTTGCGGCATTTTGCCTTCCTGTTTTTGCT
CACCCAGAAACGCTGGTGAAAGTAAAAGATGCTGAAGATCAGTTGGGTGCACGAGTGGGTTACATCGAAC
TGGATCTCAACAGCGGTAAGATCCTTGAGAGTTTTCGCCCCGAAGAACGTTTTCCAATGATGAGCACTTT
TAAAGTTCTGCTATGTGGCGCGGTATTATCCCGTATTGACGCCGGGCAAGAGCAACTCGGTCGCCGCATA
CACTATTCTCAGAATGACTTGGTTGAGTACTCACCAGTCACAGAAAAGCATCTTACGGATGGCATGACAG
TAAGAGAATTATGCAGTGCTGCCATAACCATGAGTGATAACACTGCGGCCAACTTACTTCTGACAACGAT
CGGAGGACCGAAGGAGCTAACCGCTTTTTTGCACAACATGGGGGATCATGTAACTCGCCTTGATCGTTGG
GAACCGGAGCTGAATGAAGCCATACCAAACGACGAGCGTGACACCACGATGCCTGTAGCAATGGCAACAA
CGTTGCGCAAACTATTAACTGGCGAACTACTTACTCTAGCTTCCCGGCAACAATTAATAGACTGGATGGA
GGCGGATAAAGTTGCAGGACCACTTCTGCGCTCGGCCCTTCCGGCTGGCTGGTTTATTGCTGATAAATCT
GGAGCCGGTGAGCGTGGGTCTCGCGGTATCATTGCAGCACTGGGGCCAGATGGTAAGCCCTCCCGTATCG
TAGTTATCTACACGACGGGGAGTCAGGCAACTATGGATGAACGAAATAGACAGATCGCTGAGATAGGTGC
CTCACTGATTAAGCATTGGTAACTGTCAGACCAAGTTTACTCATATATACTTTAGATTGATTTAAAACTT
CATTTTTAATTTAAAAGGATCTAGGTGAAGATCCTTTTTGATAATCTCATGACCAAAATCCCTTAACGTG
AGTTTTCGTTCCACTGAGCGTCAGACCCCGTAGAAAAGATCAAAGGATCTTCTTGAGATCCTTTTTTTCT
GCGCGTAATCTGCTGCTTGCAAACAAAAAAACCACCGCTACCAGCGGTGGTTTGTTTGCCGGATCAAGAG
CTACCAACTCTTTTTCCGAAGGTAACTGGCTTCAGCAGAGCGCAGATACCAAATACTGTTCTTCTAGTGT
AGCCGTAGTTAGGCCACCACTTCAAGAACTCTGTAGCACCGCCTACATACCTCGCTCTGCTAATCCTGTT
ACCAGTGGCTGCTGCCAGTGGCGATAAGTCGTGTCTTACCGGGTTGGACTCAAGACGATAGTTACCGGAT
AAGGCGCAGCGGTCGGGCTGAACGGGGGGTTCGTGCACACAGCCCAGCTTGGAGCGAACGACCTACACCG
AACTGAGATACCTACAGCGTGAGCTATGAGAAAGCGCCACGCTTCCCGAAGGGAGAAAGGCGGACAGGTA
TCCGGTAAGCGGCAGGGTCGGAACAGGAGAGCGCACGAGGGAGCTTCCAGGGGGAAACGCCTGGTATCTT
TATAGTCCTGTCGGGTTTCGCCACCTCTGACTTGAGCGTCGATTTTTGTGATGCTCGTCAGGGGGGCGGA
GCCTATGGAAAAACGCCAGCAACGCGGCCTTTTTACGGTTCCTGGCCTTTTGCTGGCCTTTTGCTCACAT
GTTCTTTCCTGCGTTATCCCCTGATTCTGTGGATAACCGTATTACCGCCTTTGAGTGAGCTGATACCGCT
CGCCGCAGCCGAACGACCGAGCGCAGCGAGTCAGTGAGCGAGGAAGCGGAAGAGCGCCCAATACGCAAAC
CGCCTCTCCCCGCGCGTTGGCCGATTCATTAATGCAGAATTCGAGCTCTTTAATGGTCCTTATACGAACG
AATATTAAACAATGCGCAGTTAACGCTATTATACACAATAACTTTTAATGTCTGCCATATTAATTACAAG
TGTGCAACATTAAATACAAGTGTGTAACGTTAATTTGCAAGTTTGAAACAATGTTCTTTAGTGTTTAATG
TGTGCAACAAAGCTATTTAATGGTCCTTATACGAACGAATATTAAACAATGCGCAGTTAACGCTATTATA
CACAATAACTTTTAATGTGTGCCATATTAATTACGGATCGCGGCCGCGATCCGTGTGCAACATTAAATAC
AAGTGTGTAACATTAATTTGCAAGTTTGCAACAATGTTCTTTAGTGTTTAATGGGTGCAACAAAGCTATT
TAATGGTCCTTATACGAACGAATATTAAACAATCCGCAGTTAACGCTATTATACACAATAACTTTTAATG
TGTCCCATATTAATTACAAGTGTGCAACATTAAATACAAGTGTGTAACATTAATTTGCAAGTTTGCAACA
ATGTTCTTTAGTGTTTAATGGGTCTTGCTAGAGTGGGTTTTTCAATTGTTATCCGCTCACAATGATGACT
TTGCAATTGTTACCGCTCGCAATTCCGCCTCGTTTGCTAGAGTTACTGTGGCAATTGTTATCCGCTCACA
ATTAGCCTAATGCAATTGTTATCCGATCACAATTTAGTTTCCTGAATTTTATCCGCTCACAATTGTCTTT
ACCTTGCTAGAGCTACTCTTCAAATTGATCCGCTCACAATTGCCCACCCCTAATTGTTATCCGCTCACAA
TTTTCCATCGTTAATTGTTATCCGCTCACAATTTCATCCCCCCTGCTAGAGTTCCCGCTTTAATTGTTAT
CCGCTCACAATTTACGGGTCTGAATTGTTATCCGCTCACAATTTCATGGGAGGAATTGTTATCCGCTCAC
AATTTATTACTGCCTGCTAGAGTCCCTTTTATAATTGTTATCCGTCACAATTCTCTTCGCCTAATTGTTA
TCCGCTCACAATTAACCCGCGGTAATTGTTATCCGCTCACAATTAATGCTAACATGCTAGAGCCGCTATG
AGAATTGTTATCCGCTCACAATTTCCTTCCTTTAATTGTATCCGCTCACAATTTCCCCTGTCTAATTGTT
ATCCGCTCACAATTGTATTTTTTTTGCTAGAGCGTCACTACTGATTGTTATCCGCTCACAATTTGGCGTC
TGGAATTGTTATCCGCTCACAATTTATGGTTATGAATTGTTATCCGCTCACAATTCCCCTATCTCTGCTA
GAGCTTGTCTATTAATTGTTATCCGTTCACAATTTCCGCGACCCAATAGTTATCCGCTCACAATTCTTTC
AATTGTTATCCGCTCACAATTTGTCTCTAGTTGCTAGAGCATGTGTCTCAATTGTTATCCGCTCACAATT
CCAATGTACCAATTGTTATCCGCTCACAATTGGCACCTTTCAATTGTTATCCGCTCACAATTTCGTCCTA
TGTGCTAGAGTCCAATTACTAATTGTTATCCGCTCACAATTGCCCTTAGCGAATTGTTATCCGCTCACAA
TTTTTCTCACACAATTGTTATCCGCTCACAATTCTTCCGGTCTGCTAGAGCTTCCTACTTAATTGTTATC
CGCTCACAATTTTTTTCTTTGTATTGTTATCCGCTCACAATTGCTTTGATCTAATTGTTATCCGCTCACA
ATTTTCCTTTCATGCTAGAGCTCCTGTGTCAATTGTTATCCGCTCATAATTTTAGACGTCGAATTGTTAT
CCGCTCACAATTTGGTAGACTGAATTGTTATCCGCTCACAATTTGCCTTTTGCTGCTAGAGTTTTCTTTT
TAATTGTTATCCGCTCACAATTTCTTTATTATAATTGTTATCCGCCACAATTTCTCTCTCCTAATTGTTA
TCCGCTCACAATTATTGCTTGCTTGCTAGAGTTCCTGGTTCAATTGTTATCCGCTCCAATTCTTAGTAGC
TAATTGTTATCCGCTCACAATTCGGCTTTTCTAATTGTTATCCGCTCACAATTTTCGAGTCGGTGCTAGA
GTGTTCGTTCAAATTGCTATCCGCTCACAATTTTCTACCCTTAATTGTTATCCGCTCACAATTTGAATCG
CTTAATTGTTATCCGCTCACAATTGTCCCTTCCTGCTAGAGTTACTTCTTCAATTGTTATCGCTCACAAT
TTTCCGTCCGTAATTGTTATCCGCTCACAATTCTGACCCGTAAATTGTTATCCGCTCACAATTCGTTTCT
CCATGCTAGAGCTCTTGCTCCAATTGTTATCCGCTCACAATTTGCTACGCTAATTGCTATCGCTCACAAT
TCCTATTATTTAATTGTTATCCGCCACAATTAAGGTCCGCTTGCTAGCTTTCCACCCAGCGCGGGTGCAT
TCTGGC
